>Addgene plasmid #216090 | pRDB_156 | addgene full sequence | sequence record 431389 | Addgene NGS Result
GTCGACGGATCGGGAGATCTCCCGATCCCCTATGGTGCACTCTCAGTACAATCTGCTCTGATGCCGCATA
GTTAAGCCAGTATCTGCTCCCTGCTTGTGTGTTGGAGGTCGCTGAGTAGTGCGCGAGCAAAATTTAAGCT
ACAACAAGGCAAGGCTTGACCGACAATTGCATGAAGAATCTGCTTAGGGTTAGGCGTTTTGCGCTGCTTC
GCGATGTACGGGCCAGATATACGCGTTGACATTGATTATTGACTAGTTATTAATAGTAATCAATTACGGG
GTCATTAGTTCATAGCCCATATATGGAGTTCCGCGTTACATAACTTACGGTAAATGGCCCGCCTGGCTGA
CCGCCCAACGACCCCCGCCCATTGACGTCAATAATGACGTATGTTCCCATAGTAACGCCAATAGGGACTT
TCCATTGACGTCAATGGGTGGAGTATTTACGGTAAACTGCCCACTTGGCAGTACATCAAGTGTATCATAT
GCCAAGTACGCCCCCTATTGACGTCAATGACGGTAAATGGCCCGCCTGGCATTATGCCCAGTACATGACC
TTATGGGACTTTCCTACTTGGCAGTACATCTACGTATTAGTCATCGCTATTACCATGGTGATGCGGTTTT
GGCAGTACATCAATGGGCGTGGATAGCGGTTTGACTCACGGGGATTTCCAAGTCTCCACCCCATTGACGT
CAATGGGAGTTTGTTTTGGCACCAAAATCAACGGGACTTTCCAAAATGTCGTAACAACTCCGCCCCATTG
ACGCAAATGGGCGGTAGGCGTGTACGGTGGGAGGTCTATATAAGCAGCGCGTTTTGCCTGTACTGGGTCT
CTCTGGTTAGACCAGATCTGAGCCTGGGAGCTCTCTGGCTAACTAGGGAACCCACTGCTTAAGCCTCAAT
AAAGCTTGCCTTGAGTGCTTCAAGTAGTGTGTGCCCGTCTGTTGTGTGACTCTGGTAACTAGAGATCCCT
CAGACCCTTTTAGTCAGTGTGGAAAATCTCTAGCAGTGGCGCCCGAACAGGGACTTGAAAGCGAAAGGGA
AACCAGAGGAGCTCTCTCGACGCAGGACTCGGCTTGCTGAAGCGCGCACGGCAAGAGGCGAGGGGCGGCG
ACTGGTGAGTACGCCAAAAATTTTGACTAGCGGAGGCTAGAAGGAGAGAGATGGGTGCGAGAGCGTCAGT
ATTAAGCGGGGGAGAATTAGATCGCGATGGGAAAAAATTCGGTTAAGGCCAGGGGGAAAGAAAAAATATA
AATTAAAACATATAGTATGGGCAAGCAGGGAGCTAGAACGATTCGCAGTTAATCCTGGCCTGTTAGAAAC
ATCAGAAGGCTGTAGACAAATACTGGGACAGCTACAACCATCCCTTCAGACAGGATCAGAAGAACTTAGA
TCATTATATAATACAGTAGCAACCCTCTATTGTGTGCATCAAAGGATAGAGATAAAAGACACCAAGGAAG
CTTTAGACAAGATAGAGGAAGAGCAAAACAAAAGTAAGACCACCGCACAGCAAGCGGCCGCTGATCTTCA
GACCTGGAGGAGGAGATATGAGGGACAATTGGAGAAGTGAATTATATAAATATAAAGTAGTAAAAATTGA
ACCATTAGGAGTAGCACCCACCAAGGCAAAGAGAAGAGTGGTGCAGAGAGAAAAAAGAGCAGTGGGAATA
GGAGCTTTGTTCCTTGGGTTCTTGGGAGCAGCAGGAAGCACTATGGGCGCAGCGTCAATGACGCTGACGG
TACAGGCCAGACAATTATTGTCTGGTATAGTGCAGCAGCAGAACAATTTGCTGAGGGCTATTGAGGCGCA
ACAGCATCTGTTGCAACTCACAGTCTGGGGCATCAAGCAGCTCCAGGCAAGAATCCTGGCTGTGGAAAGA
TACCTAAAGGATCAACAGCTCCTGGGGATTTGGGGTTGCTCTGGAAAACTCATTTGCACCACTGCTGTGC
CTTGGAATGCTAGTTGGAGTAATAAATCTCTGGAACAGATTTGGAATCACACGACCTGGATGGAGTGGGA
CAGAGAAATTAACAATTACACAAGCTTAATACACTCCTTAATTGAAGAATCGCAAAACCAGCAAGAAAAG
AATGAACAAGAATTATTGGAATTAGATAAATGGGCAAGTTTGTGGAATTGGTTTAACATAACAAATTGGC
TGTGGTATATAAAATTATTCATAATGATAGTAGGAGGCTTGGTAGGTTTAAGAATAGTTTTTGCTGTACT
TTCTATAGTGAATAGAGTTAGGCAGGGATATTCACCATTATCGTTTCAGACCCACCTCCCAACCCCGAGG
GGACCCGACAGGCCCGAAGGAATAGAAGAAGAAGGTGGAGAGAGAGACAGAGACAGATCCATTCGATTAG
TGAACGGATCGGCACTGCGTGCGCCAATTCTGCAGACAAATGGCAGTATTCATCCACAATTTTAAAAGAA
AAGGGGGGATTGGGGGGTACAGTGCAGGGGAAAGAATAGTAGACATAATAGCAACAGACATACAAACTAA
AGAATTACAAAAACAAATTACAAAAATTCAAAATTTTCGGGTTTATTACAGGGACAGCAGAGATCCAGTT
TGGTTAATTAAGGTACCGGGCAGAGAGGGCCTATTTCCCATGATTCCTTCATATTTGCATATACGATACA
AGGCTGTTAGAGAGATAATTAGAATTAATTTGACTGTAAACACAAAGATATTAGTACAAAATACGTGACG
TAGAAAGTAATAATTTCTTGGGTAGTTTGCAGTTTTAAAATTATGTTTTAAAATGGACTATCATATGCTT
ACCGTAACTTGAAAGTATTTCGATTTCTTGGCTTTATATATCTTGTGGAAAGGACGAAACACCGCTATAC
ACAGCTTTATTCCTGTTTAAGAGCTATGCTGCGAATACGAGGGAGCAGACGATATGGCGTCGCTCCTCTC
CACGAGAGCATATGGGCTCCGTGGTCTCGTACACCATCAGGGTACGTATCAGACACCATCAGGGTCTGCT
CGTATTCGCAGCATAGCAAGTTTAAATAAGGCTAGTCCGTTATCAACTTGAAAAAGTGGCACCGAGTCGG
TGCTTTTTTGAATTCGAACACGGGGTTGGGGTTGCGCCTTTTCCAAGGCAGCCCTGGGTTTGCGCAGGGA
CGCGGCTGCTCTGGGCGTGGTTCCGGGAAACGCAGCGGCGCCGACCCTGGGTCTCGCACATTCTTCACGT
CCGTTCGCAGCGTCACCCGGATCTTCGCCGCTACCCTTGTGGGCCCCCCGGCGACGCTTCCTGCTCCGCC
CCTAAGTCGGGAAGGTTCCTTGCGGTTCGCGGCGTGCCGGACGTGACAAACGGAAGCCGCATGTCTCACT
AGTACCCTCGCAGACGGACAGCGCCAGGGAGCAATGGCAGCGCGCCGACCGCGATGGGCTGTGGCCAATA
GCGGCTGCTCAGCAGGGCGCGCCGAGAGCAGCGGCCGGGAAGGGGCGGTGCGGGAGGCGGGGTGTGGGGC
GGTAGTGTGGGCCCTGTTCCTGCCCGCGCGGTGTTCCGCATTCTGCAAGCCTCCGGAGCGCACGTCGGCA
GTCGGCTCCCTCGTTGACCGAATCACCGACCTCTCTCCCCAGAGGAGGAATTGAGACCGTCCGTTAGCCA
CCATGGGCAGCGGCGGATCCATGTCAAAGACGATCGTGCTGTCTGTAGGTGAAGCCACACGCACCCTCAC
TGAGATACAGTCCACGGCCGATAGGCAGATTTTTGAGGAGAAGGTGGGTCCACTGGTGGGTAGGCTTCGA
CTGACGGCCTCCCTGAGGCAAAACGGCGCTAAAACGGCTTATCGCGTTAACCTCAAGCTGGACCAGGCCG
ATGTCGTTGATAGTGGACTGCCCAAAGTCAGGTACACACAGGTGTGGAGCCACGATGTGACCATCGTGGC
TAACTCAACAGAGGCGTCCCGGAAGTCTCTGTACGACCTGACAAAGTCCCTGGTTGCCACCTCTCAGGTG
GAGGATCTGGTGGTTAATCTCGTGCCCCTCGGACGGGGGTCCCCTTCAGGGCAGATCAGCAACCAGGCCC
TGGCTCTGGCCCCTAGCTCCGCTCCAGTGCTGGCCCAGACTATGGTGCCCTCTAGTGCTATGGTGCCTCT
GGCCCAGCCACCTGCTCCAGCCCCTGTGCTGACCCCAGGACCACCCCAGTCACTGAGCGCTCCAGTGCCC
AAGTCTACACAGGCCGGCGAGGGGACTCTGAGTGAAGCTCTGCTGCACCTGCAGTTCGACGCTGATGAGG
ACCTGGGAGCTCTGCTGGGGAACAGCACCGATCCCGGAGTGTTCACAGATCTGGCCTCCGTGGACAACTC
TGAGTTTCAGCAGCTGCTGAATCAGGGCGTGTCCATGTCTCATAGTACAGCCGAACCAATGCTGATGGAG
TACCCCGAAGCCATTACCCGGCTGGTGACCGGCAGCCAGCGGCCCCCCGACCCCGCTCCAACTCCCCTGG
GAACCAGCGGCCTGCCTAATGGGCTGTCCGGAGATGAGGACTTCTCAAGCATCGCTGATATGGACTTTAG
TGCCCTGCTGTCACAGATTTCCTCTGGCACCAGCAAAAGGCCGGCGGCCACGAAAAAGGCCGGCCAGGCA
AAAAAGAAAAAGGGAAGCGCAACAAACTTCTCTCTGCTGAAACAAGCCGGAGATGTCGAAGAGAATCCTG
GACCGACCGAGTACAAGCCCACGGTGCGCCTCGCCACCCGCGACGACGTCCCCAGGGCCGTACGCACCCT
CGCCGCCGCGTTCGCCGACTACCCCGCCACGCGCCACACCGTCGATCCGGACCGCCACATCGAGCGGGTC
ACCGAGCTGCAAGAACTCTTCCTCACGCGCGTCGGGCTCGACATCGGCAAGGTGTGGGTCGCGGACGACG
GCGCCGCGGTGGCGGTCTGGACCACGCCGGAGAGCGTCGAAGCGGGGGCGGTGTTCGCCGAGATCGGCCC
GCGCATGGCCGAGTTGAGCGGTTCCCGGCTGGCCGCGCAGCAACAGATGGAAGGCCTCCTGGCGCCGCAC
CGGCCCAAGGAGCCCGCGTGGTTCCTGGCCACCGTCGGAGTCTCGCCCGACCACCAGGGCAAGGGTCTGG
GCAGCGCCGTCGTGCTCCCCGGAGTGGAGGCGGCCGAGCGCGCCGGGGTGCCCGCCTTCCTGGAGACCTC
CGCGCCCCGCAACCTCCCCTTCTACGAGCGGCTCGGCTTCACCGTCACCGCCGACGTCGAGGTGCCCGAA
GGACCGCGCACCTGGTGCATGACCCGCAAGCCCGGTGCCGGATCCGAGGGCAGGGGAAGCCTTCTAACAT
GCGGGGACGTGGAGGAAAATCCCGGCCCCGTGAGCAAGGGCGAGGAGCTGTTCACCGGGGTGGTGCCCAT
CCTGGTCGAGCTGGACGGCGACGTAAACGGCCACAAGTTCAGCGTGTCCGGCGAGGGCGAGGGCGATGCC
ACCTACGGCAAGCTGACCCTGAAGTTCATCTGCACCACCGGCAAGCTGCCCGTGCCCTGGCCCACCCTCG
TGACCACCCTGACCTACGGCGTGCAGTGCTTCAGCCGCTACCCCGACCACATGAAGCAGCACGACTTCTT
CAAGTCCGCCATGCCCGAAGGCTACGTCCAGGAGCGCACCATCTTCTTCAAGGACGACGGCAACTACAAG
ACCCGCGCCGAGGTGAAGTTCGAGGGCGACACCCTGGTGAACCGCATCGAGCTGAAGGGCATCGACTTCA
AGGAGGACGGCAACATCCTGGGGCACAAGCTGGAGTACAACTACAACAGCCACAACGTCTATATCATGGC
CGACAAGCAGAAGAACGGCATCAAGGTGAACTTCAAGATCCGCCACAACATCGAGGACGGCAGCGTGCAG
CTCGCCGACCACTACCAGCAGAACACCCCCATCGGCGACGGCCCCGTGCTGCTGCCCGACAACCACTACC
TGAGCACCCAGTCCGCCCTGAGCAAAGACCCCAACGAGAAGCGCGATCACATGGTCCTGCTGGAGTTCGT
GACCGCCGCCGGGATCACTCTCGGCATGGACGAGCTGTACAAGTCCTGATAAATTCGAAAATCAACCTCT
GGATTACAAAATTTGTGAAAGATTGACTGGTATTCTTAACTATGTTGCTCCTTTTACGCTATGTGGATAC
GCTGCTTTAATGCCTTTGTATCATGCTATTGCTTCCCGTATGGCTTTCATTTTCTCCTCCTTGTATAAAT
CCTGGTTGCTGTCTCTTTATGAGGAGTTGTGGCCCGTTGTCAGGCAACGTGGCGTGGTGTGCACTGTGTT
TGCTGACGCAACCCCCACTGGTTGGGGCATTGCCACCACCTGTCAGCTCCTTTCCGGGACTTTCGCTTTC
CCCCTCCCTATTGCCACGGCGGAACTCATCGCCGCCTGCCTTGCCCGCTGCTGGACAGGGGCTCGGCTGT
TGGGCACTGACAATTCCGTGGTGTTGTCGGGGAAATCATCGTCCTTTCCTTGGCTGCTCGCCTGTGTTGC
CACCTGGATTCTGCGCGGGACGTCCTTCTGCTACGTCCCTTCGGCCCTCAATCCAGCGGACCTTCCTTCC
CGCGGCCTGCTGCCGGCTCTGCGGCCTCTTCCGCGTCCTCGCCTTCGCCCTCAGACGAGTCGGATCTCCC
TTTGGGCCGCCTCCCCGCGTCGACTTTAAGACCAATGACTTACAAGGCAGCTGTAGATCTTAGCCACTTT
TTAAAAGAAAAGGGGGGACTGGAAGGGCTAATTCACTCCCAACGAAGATAAGATCTGCTTTTTGCTTGTA
CTGGGTCTCTCTGGTTAGACCAGATCTGAGCCTGGGAGCTCTCTGGCTAACTAGGGAACCCACTGCTTAA
GCCTCAATAAAGCTTGCCTTGAGTGCTTCAAGTAGTGTGTGCCCGTCTGTTGTGTGACTCTGGTAACTAG
AGATCCCTCAGACCCTTTTAGTCAGTGTGGAAAATCTCTAGCAGGGCCCGTTTAAACCCGCTGATCAGCC
TCGACTGTGCCTTCTAGTTGCCAGCCATCTGTTGTTTGCCCCTCCCCCGTGCCTTCCTTGACCCTGGAAG
GTGCCACTCCCACTGTCCTTTCCTAATAAAATGAGGAAATTGCATCGCATTGTCTGAGTAGGTGTCATTC
TATTCTGGGGGGTGGGGTGGGGCAGGACAGCAAGGGGGAGGATTGGGAAGATAATAGCAGGCATGCTGGG
GATGCGGTGGGCTCTATGGCTTCTGAGGCGGAAAGAACCAGCTGGGGCTCTAGGGGGTATCCCC
[124 nt withheld, positions 7275-7398]
C
[91 nt withheld, positions 7400-7490]
A
[49 nt withheld, positions 7492-7540]
CCTTTGACGTTGGAGTCCACGTTCTTT
[37 nt withheld, positions 7568-7604]
ACCCTATCTCGGTCTATTCTTTTGATTTATAAGGGATTTTGCCGATTTCGGCCTATTGGTTAAAAAATGA
GCTGATTTAACAAAAATTTAACGCGAATTAATTCTGTGGAATGTGTGTCAGTTAGGGTGTGGAAAGTCCC
CAGGCTCCCCAGCAGGCAGAAGTATGCAAAGCATGCATCTCAATTAGTCAGCAACCAGGTGTGGAAAGTC
CCCAGGCTCCCCAGCAGGCAGAAGTATGCAAAGCATGCATCTCAATTAGTCAGCAACCATAGTCCCGCCC
CTAACTCCGCCCATCCCGCCCCTAACTCCGCCCAGTTCCGCCCATTCTCCGCCCCATGGCTGACTAATTT
TTTTTATTTATGCAGAGGCCGAGGCCGCCTCTGCCTCTGAGCTATTCCAGAAGTAGTGAGGAGGCTTTTT
TGGAGGCCTAGGCTTTTGCAAAAAGCTCCCGGGAGCTTGTATATCCATTTTCGGATCTGATCAGCACGTG
TTGACAATTAATCATCGGCATAGTATATCGGCATAGTATAATACGACAAGGTGAGGAACTAAACCATGGC
CAAGTTGACCAGTGCCGTTCCGGTGCTCACCGCGCGCGACGTCGCCGGAGCGGTCGAGTTCTGGACCGAC
CGGCTCGGGTTCTCCCGGGACTTCGTGGAGGACGACTTCGCCGGTGTGGTCCGGGACGACGTGACCCTGT
TCATCAGCGCGGTCCAGGACCAGGTGGTGCCGGACAACACCCTGGCCTGGGTGTGGGTGCGCGGCCTGGA
CGAGCTGTACGCCGAGTGGTCGGAGGTCGTGTCCACGAACTTCCGGGACGCCTCCGGGCCGGCCATGACC
GAGATCGGCGAGCAGCCGTGGGGGCGGGAGTTCGCCCTGCGCGACCCGGCCGGCAACTGCGTGCACTTCG
TGGCCGAGGAGCAGGACTGACACGTGCTACGAGATTTCGATTCCACCGCCGCCTTCTATGAAAGGTTGGG
CTTCGGAATCGTTTTCCGGGACGCCGGCTGGATGATCCTCCAGCGCGGGGATCTCATGCTGGAGTTCTTC
GCCCACCCCAACTTGTTTATTGCAGCTTATAATGGTTACAAATAAAGCAATAGCATCACAAATTTCACAA
ATAAAGCATTTTTTTCACTGCATTCTAGTTGTGGTTTGTCCAAACTCATCAATGTATCTTATCATGTCTG
TATACCGTCGACCTCTAGCTAGAGCTTGGCGTAATCATGGTCATAGCTGTTTCCTGTGTGAAATTGTTAT
CCGCTCACAATTCCACACAACATACGAGCCGGAAGCATAAAGTGTAAAGCCTGGGGTGCCTAATGAGTGA
GCTAACTCACATTAATTGCGTTGCGCTCACTGCCCGCTTTCCAGTCGGGAAACCTGTCGTGCCAGCTGCA
TTAATGAATCGGCCAACGCGCGGGGAGAGGCGGTTTGCGTATTGGGCGCTCTTCCGCTTCCTCGCTCACT
GACTCGCTGCGCTCGGTCGTTCGGCTGCGGCGAGCGGTATCAGCTCACTCAAAGGCGGTAATACGGTTAT
CCACAGAATCAGGGGATAACGCAGGAAAGAACATGTGAGCAAAAGGCCAGCAAAAGGCCAGGAACCGTAA
AAAGGCCGCGTTGCTGGCGTTTTTCCATAGGCTCCGCCCCCCTGACGAGCATCACAAAAATCGACGCTCA
AGTCAGAGGTGGCGAAACCCGACAGGACTATAAAGATACCAGGCGTTTCCCCCTGGAAGCTCCCTCGTGC
GCTCTCCTGTTCCGACCCTGCCGCTTACCGGATACCTGTCCGCCTTTCTCCCTTCGGGAAGCGTGGCGCT
TTCTCATAGCTCACGCTGTAGGTATCTCAGTTCGGTGTAGGTCGTTCGCTCCAAGCTGGGCTGTGTGCAC
GAACCCCCCGTTCAGCCCGACCGCTGCGCCTTATCCGGTAACTATCGTCTTGAGTCCAACCCGGTAAGAC
ACGACTTATCGCCACTGGCAGCAGCCACTGGTAACAGGATTAGCAGAGCGAGGTATGTAGGCGGTGCTAC
AGAGTTCTTGAAGTGGTGGCCTAACTACGGCTACACTAGAAGAACAGTATTTGGTATCTGCGCTCTGCTG
AAGCCAGTTACCTTCGGAAAAAGAGTTGGTAGCTCTTGATCCGGCAAACAAACCACCGCTGGTAGCGGTG
GTTTTTTTGTTTGCAAGCAGCAGATTACGCGCAGAAAAAAAGGATCTCAAGAAGATCCTTTGATCTTTTC
TACGGGGTCTGACGCTCAGTGGAACGAAAACTCACGTTAAGGGATTTTGGTCATGAGATTATCAAAAAGG
ATCTTCACCTAGATCCTTTTAAATTAAAAATGAAGTTTTAAATCAATCTAAAGTATATATGAGTAAACTT
GGTCTGACAGTTACCAATGCTTAATCAGTGAGGCACCTATCTCAGCGATCTGTCTATTTCGTTCATCCAT
AGTTGCCTGACTCCCCGTCGTGTAGATAACTACGATACGGGAGGGCTTACCATCTGGCCCCAGTGCTGCA
ATGATACCGCGAGACCCACGCTCACCGGCTCCAGATTTATCAGCAATAAACCAGCCAGCCGGAAGGGCCG
AGCGCAGAAGTGGTCCTGCAACTTTATCCGCCTCCATCCAGTCTATTAATTGTTGCCGGGAAGCTAGAGT
AAGTAGTTCGCCAGTTAATAGTTTGCGCAACGTTGTTGCCATTGCTACAGGCATCGTGGTGTCACGCTCG
TCGTTTGGTATGGCTTCATTCAGCTCCGGTTCCCAACGATCAAGGCGAGTTACATGATCCCCCATGTTGT
GCAAAAAAGCGGTTAGCTCCTTCGGTCCTCCGATCGTTGTCAGAAGTAAGTTGGCCGCAGTGTTATCACT
CATGGTTATGGCAGCACTGCATAATTCTCTTACTGTCATGCCATCCGTAAGATGCTTTTCTGTGACTGGT
GAGTACTCAACCAAGTCATTCTGAGAATAGTGTATGCGGCGACCGAGTTGCTCTTGCCCGGCGTCAATAC
GGGATAATACCGCGCCACATAGCAGAACTTTAAAAGTGCTCATCATTGGAAAACGTTCTTCGGGGCGAAA
ACTCTCAAGGATCTTACCGCTGTTGAGATCCAGTTCGATGTAACCCACTCGTGCACCCAACTGATCTTCA
GCATCTTTTACTTTCACCAGCGTTTCTGGGTGAGCAAAAACAGGAAGGCAAAATGCCGCAAAAAAGGGAA
TAAGGGCGACACGGAAATGTTGAATACTCATACTCTTCCTTTTTCAATATTATTGAAGCATTTATCAGGG
TTATTGTCTCATGAGCGGATACATATTTGAATGTATTTAGAAAAATAAACAAATAGGGGTTCCGCGCACA
TTTCCCCGAAAAGTGCCACCTGAC
Features (pLannotate 1.2.2; 36 found; start..end, strand, type, name):
     31..83      -  misc_feature   bom (fragment): basis of mobility region from pBR322
    238..617     +  enhancer       CMV enhancer: human cytomegalovirus immediate early enhancer
    618..817     +  promoter       CMV promoter: human cytomegalovirus (CMV) immediate early promoter
    835..1015    +  LTR            5' LTR (truncated): truncated 5' long terminal repeat (LTR) from HIV-1
   1062..1187    +  misc_feature   HIV-1 Ψ: packaging signal of human immunodeficiency virus type 1
   1171..1534    +  CDS            HIV-1 gag (fragment): gag protein from human immunodeficiency virus 1; gag
   1680..1913    +  misc_feature   RRE: The Rev response element (RRE) of HIV-1 allows for Rev-dependent mRNA export from the nucleus to the cytoplasm.
   2290..2390    +  CDS            Rev (fragment): human immunodeficiency virus 1 (HIV-1) Rev protein; rev; enhances nuclear export of unspliced and incompletely spliced viral mRNAs
   2440..2557    +  misc_feature   cPPT/CTS: central polypurine tract and central termination sequence of HIV-1
   2615..2855    +  promoter       U6 promoter: RNA polymerase III promoter for human U6 snRNA
   3019..3083    +  misc_RNA       tracrRNA (fragment): trans-activating CRISPR RNA for the Streptococcus pyogenes CRISPR/Cas9 system
   3102..3612    +  promoter       hPGK promoter: human phosphoglycerate kinase 1 promoter
   3664..4026    +  CDS            COAT_BPPP7: Experimental evidence at protein level: Swiss-Prot protein existence level 1. Forms the phage shell; binds to the phage RNA. From Pseudomonas phage PP7 (Bacteriophage PP7).
   4033..4575    +  CDS            Rela (fragment): TF65_MOUSE - Also known as Nfkb3. Experimental evidence at protein level: Swiss-Prot protein existence level 1. NF-kappa-B is a pleiotropic transcription factor present in almost all cell types and is the endpoint of a series of signal transduction events that are initiated by a vast array of stimuli related to many biological processes such as inflammation, immunity, differentiation, cell growth, tumorigenesis and apoptosis. NF-kappa-B is a homo- or heterodimeric complex formed by the Rel-like domain- containing proteins RELA/p65, RELB, NFKB1/p105, NFKB1/p50, REL and NFKB2/p52. The heterodime
   4585..4632    +  CDS            nucleoplasmin NLS: bipartite nuclear localization signal from nucleoplasmin
   4695..5289    +  CDS            PuroR (fragment): puromycin N-acetyltransferase; pac from Streptomyces; confers resistance to puromycin
   5296..5349    +  CDS            T2A: 2A peptide from Thosea asigna virus capsid protein Eukaryotic ribosomes fail to insert a peptide bond between the Gly and Pro residues, yielding separate polypeptides.
   5350..6063    +  CDS            EGFP: EGFP is a basic (constitutively fluorescent) green fluorescent protein published in 1996, derived from Aequorea victoria. It is reported to be a rapidly-maturing weak dimer with moderate acid sensitivity.
   6080..6668    +  misc_feature   WPRE: woodchuck hepatitis virus posttranscriptional regulatory element
   6664..6807    +  CDS            nef (fragment): NEF_HV1LA - Experimental evidence at protein level: Swiss-Prot protein existence level 1. Extracellular Nef protein targets CD4(+) T-lymphocytes for apoptosis by interacting with CXCR4 surface receptors. From Human immunodeficiency virus type 1 group M subtype B (isolate Lai) (HIV-1).
   6793..6973    +  LTR            5' LTR (truncated): truncated 5' long terminal repeat (LTR) from HIV-1
   7005..7116    +  polyA_signal   bGH poly(A) signal: bovine growth hormone polyadenylation signal
   7233..7254    +  promoter       SV40 promoter (fragment): SV40 enhancer and early promoter
   7275..7703    +  rep_origin     f1 ori (sequence partly withheld): f1 bacteriophage origin of replication; arrow indicates direction of (+) strand synthesis
   7717..8046    +  promoter       SV40 promoter: SV40 enhancer and early promoter
   8094..8141    +  promoter       EM7 promoter: synthetic bacterial promoter&nbsp
   8160..8534    +  CDS            BleoR: antibiotic-binding protein; Sh ble from Streptoalloteichus hindustanus; confers resistance to bleomycin, phleomycin, and Zeocin™
   8544..8669    +  CDS            ble (fragment): BLE_KLEPN - Experimental evidence at protein level: Swiss-Prot protein existence level 1. Binding protein with a strong affinity to the bleomycin family of antibiotics. Binds to CL990; an antimitotic-antibiotic compound. From Klebsiella pneumoniae.
   8664..8785    +  polyA_signal   SV40 poly(A) signal: SV40 polyadenylation signal
   8856..8878    -  protein_bind   lac operator (fragment): The lac repressor binds to the lac operator to inhibit transcription in E. coli. This inhibition can be relieved by adding lactose or isopropyl-β-D-thiogalactopyranoside (IPTG). lac repressor encoded by lacI
   8882..8912    -  promoter       lac promoter: promoter for the E. coli lac operon
   8927..8948    -  protein_bind   CAP binding site: CAP binding activates transcription in the presence of cAMP. E. coli catabolite activator protein
   8961..9053    -  CDS            lacI (fragment): lac repressor; lacI; The lac repressor binds to the lac operator to inhibit transcription in E. coli. This inhibition can be relieved by adding lactose or isopropyl-β-D-thiogalactopyranoside (IPTG).
   9236..9824    -  rep_origin     ori: high-copy-number ColE1/pMB1/pBR322/pUC origin of replication
   9995..10855   -  CDS            AmpR: β-lactamase; bla; confers resistance to ampicillin, carbenicillin, and related antibiotics
  10856..10960   -  promoter       AmpR promoter: bla
