[The description below was written by a language model from this plasmid's Addgene catalogue record and pLannotate feature annotations shown in this document.]
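Description:
pRDB_156 is a lentiviral CRISPR activation (CRISPRa) plasmid built on the pRDA_722 backbone, carrying a guide RNA against CD274 and intended as a positive control for Streptococcus pyogenes Cas9-based activation. It is a third-generation-style HIV-1 transfer vector. A CMV enhancer/promoter drives the viral genomic transcript from a truncated 5' LTR, followed by the Ψ packaging signal, a gag fragment, the RRE for Rev-dependent nuclear export, and the cPPT/CTS. A WPRE and a second truncated LTR close the proviral region, with a bGH poly(A) signal downstream. In bacteria it replicates from a high-copy ColE1/pUC-type origin under ampicillin selection. The backbone also carries an f1 origin and an SV40/EM7-driven bleomycin/Zeocin resistance cassette outside the LTRs.

Inside the provirus, a human U6 Pol III promoter expresses the CD274 guide joined to an S. pyogenes tracrRNA-derived scaffold. A human PGK promoter then drives an open reading frame that begins with the PP7 bacteriophage coat protein fused to a fragment of the NF-κB p65 (RelA) protein and a nucleoplasmin NLS. Puromycin N-acetyltransferase follows, then a T2A peptide and EGFP, so transduced cells can be selected with puromycin and followed by green fluorescence. The PP7 coat–p65 fusion suggests an RNA-recruitment design in which the activator is tethered to the guide scaffold, although no PP7 aptamer is annotated in the table. No Cas9 coding sequence is annotated either, so a nuclease-dead Cas9 presumably has to be supplied separately. The element linking the p65/NLS segment to PuroR is likewise not annotated.
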