Addgene plasmid #216090: pRDB_156
Purpose: Cas9 [Sp] CRISPRa targeting CD274, positive control
Depositing lab: John Doench. Depositing organization: Broad Institute. Publication: Modular vector assembly enables rapid assessment of emerging CRISPR technologies. McGee AV, Liu YV, Griffith AL, Szegletes ZM, Wen B, Kraus C, Miller NW, Steger RJ, Escude Velasco B, Bosch JA, Zirin JD, Viswanatha R, Sontheimer EJ, Goodale A, Greene MA, Green TM, Doench JG. Cell Genom. 2024 Mar 13;4(3):100519. doi: 10.1016/j.xgen.2024.100519. PubMed 38484704.
Backbone
  Vector backbone: pRDA_722
  Vector type: Lentiviral, CRISPR ; Positive Controls
Growth in bacteria
  Bacterial resistance: Ampicillin, 100 μg/mL
  Growth temperature: 37°C
  Growth strain: NEB Stable
  Copy number: Unknown
Gene/Insert
  Gene/Insert name: CD274 guide
  gRNA/shRNA sequence: CTATACACAGCTTTATTCCT
  Species: Other
  Cloning method: Unknown
Terms and licenses: Academic/Nonprofit Terms; Industry Terms: Not Available to Industry
Depositor comments: Please visit https://www.biorxiv.org/content/10.1101/2023.10.25.564061v1 for bioRxiv preprint.
How to cite: pRDB_156 was a gift from John Doench (Addgene plasmid # 216090 ; http://n2t.net/addgene:216090 ; RRID:Addgene_216090)
